Addgene plasmid #44715: pJDS74-GG-NNN
Purpose: (Empty Backbone)
Depositing lab: Nathan Lawson. Depositing organization: University of Massachusetts, Worcester. Publication: Targeted Chromosomal Deletions and Inversions in Zebrafish. Gupta A, Hall VL, Kok FO, Shin M, McNulty JC, Lawson ND, Wolfe SA. Genome Res. 2013 Mar 11. 10.1101/gr.154070.112 PubMed 23478401.
Backbone
  Vector backbone: pJDS74
  Backbone size (bp): 6433
  Modifications to backbone: 1)To make pJDS vectors compatible with the Voytas lab Golden Gate kit, the overhangs generated by Esp3I cleavage sites in the pJDS-GG vectors were adjusted to GGGA/CTAT to ensure proper complementarity between intermediate vectors and the final vector. 2)Each pJDS-GG vector is modified to match the reading frame of the Golden Gate assembled intermediate arrays.
  Vector type: Mammalian Expression
  Promoter: CMV
  Tag / fusion protein: 3X Flag (N terminal on backbone); FOKI WT (C terminal on backbone)
Growth in bacteria
  Bacterial resistance: Ampicillin, 100 μg/mL
  Growth temperature: 37°C
  Growth strain: Top10
  Copy number: High Copy
Gene/Insert
  Sequencing primers: 5′ CMV-F; 3′ BGH-rev
Resource information
  A portion of this plasmid was derived from a plasmid made by: Plasmid derived from pJDS74 from Addgene "Joung Lab TAL Effector Engineering Reagents" Kit.
Terms and licenses: Academic/Nonprofit Terms; Industry Terms: Not Available to Industry
Depositor comments: This plasmid is modified pJDS74 vector from "Joung Lab TAL Effector Engineering Reagents" Kit. Modifications are made to the backbone to make it compatible with Voytas Golden Gate TALEN Kit and it can be used in place of pTAL3 or pTAL4. Please see the attached protocol below for modifications.
How to cite: pJDS74-GG-NNN was a gift from Nathan Lawson (Addgene plasmid # 44715 ; http://n2t.net/addgene:44715 ; RRID:Addgene_44715)
