[The description below was written by a language model from this plasmid's Addgene catalogue record and pLannotate feature annotations shown in this document.]
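Description:
pJDS74-GG-NNN is an empty mammalian expression backbone of 6,433 bp for building TALE nucleases (TALENs). It derives from pJDS74, one of a set of TAL effector engineering vectors, and was altered so that it accepts repeat arrays made with a separate Golden Gate TALEN assembly kit. Two changes are recorded: the overhangs produced by Esp3I digestion were adjusted to be complementary to the kit's intermediate array vectors, and the reading frame was adjusted to match the assembled arrays. According to the depositor, it can be used in place of the pTAL3 or pTAL4 final destination vectors. It is propagated in E. coli at high copy from a ColE1/pUC-type origin under ampicillin selection, and it also carries an f1 origin.

The expression cassette is driven by the CMV enhancer and promoter, followed by a T7 promoter, which in principle allows in vitro transcription of the fusion. The open reading frame begins with an N-terminal 3xFLAG tag. It continues through TAL effector-derived flanking segments, annotated as avrXa10 and avrBs3 fragments, which lie on either side of the short unannotated interval where the repeat array is presumably inserted. It ends in a wild-type FokI cleavage domain, which must dimerise to cut DNA, so such nucleases are used as pairs. A V5 tag is annotated downstream, and the bGH polyadenylation signal closes the unit. A second cassette with SV40 and EM7 promoters drives blasticidin S deaminase, offering blasticidin selection; the adjacent bleomycin-resistance annotations are only fragments. The record does not explain the "NNN" suffix. The associated publication concerns targeted chromosomal deletions and inversions in zebrafish.
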