Features (pLannotate 1.2.2; 26 found; start..end, strand, type, name):
     36..80      -  misc_feature   bom (fragment): basis of mobility region from pBR322
    235..614     +  enhancer       CMV enhancer: human cytomegalovirus immediate early enhancer
    615..818     +  promoter       CMV promoter: human cytomegalovirus (CMV) immediate early promoter
    814..847     +  LTR            5' LTR (truncated) (fragment): truncated 5' long terminal repeat (LTR) from HIV-1
    863..881     +  promoter       T7 promoter: promoter for bacteriophage T7 RNA polymerase
    907..972     +  CDS            3xFLAG: three tandem FLAG® epitope tags, followed by an enterokinase cleavage site
   1024..1434    +  CDS            avrXa10 (fragment): AVX10_XANOO - Experimental evidence at protein level: Swiss-Prot protein existence level 1. Avirulence protein. Induces the hypersensitive response (HR)in rice plants carrying the resistance gene Xa10. Activity depends on the presence of the core repeat domains; replacement with repeat domains from other proteins (AvrBs3 of X.euvesicatoria (AC P14727) or AvrXa7 of this organism) does not elicit the HR. Probably acts as a transcription factor in its host plant (rice) to induce plant resistance or disease. From Xanthomonas oryzae pv. oryzae.
   1499..1705    +  CDS            avrBs3 (fragment): AVRB3_XANEU - Experimental evidence at protein level: Swiss-Prot protein existence level 1. Avirulence protein. Acts as a transcription factor in C.annuum plants. In susceptible plants lacking the Bs3 resistance gene induces expression of a number of genes, including genes homologous to a family of auxin-induced genes, alpha-expansin genes, pectate lyase, anthocyanidin glucoside rhamnosyl transferase and at least one transcription factor, UPA20. Their expression leads to plant hypertrophy in mesophyll cells, probably mainly mediated by UPA20 (PubMed:17962565). In resistant plants induces the h
   1694..2281    +  CDS            FokI cleavage domain: nonspecific DNA cleavage domain of the FokI endonuclease (Li et al., 1992) must dimerize to be catalytically active
   2297..2338    +  CDS            V5 tag: epitope tag from simian virus 5
   2394..2618    +  polyA_signal   bGH poly(A) signal: bovine growth hormone polyadenylation signal
   2622..2643    +  promoter       SV40 promoter (fragment): SV40 enhancer and early promoter
   2664..3092    +  rep_origin     f1 ori (sequence partly withheld): f1 bacteriophage origin of replication; arrow indicates direction of (+) strand synthesis
   3106..3436    +  promoter       SV40 promoter: SV40 enhancer and early promoter
   3484..3531    +  promoter       EM7 promoter: synthetic bacterial promoter&nbsp
   3550..3948    +  CDS            BSD: blasticidin S deaminase; Aspergillus terreus BSD; confers resistance to blasticidin
   3949..3976    +  CDS            BleoR (fragment): antibiotic-binding protein; Sh ble from Streptoalloteichus hindustanus; confers resistance to bleomycin, phleomycin, and Zeocin™
   3986..4111    +  CDS            ble (fragment): BLE_KLEPN - Experimental evidence at protein level: Swiss-Prot protein existence level 1. Binding protein with a strong affinity to the bleomycin family of antibiotics. Binds to CL990; an antimitotic-antibiotic compound. From Klebsiella pneumoniae.
   4106..4227    +  polyA_signal   SV40 poly(A) signal: SV40 polyadenylation signal
   4300..4316    -  protein_bind   lac operator: The lac repressor binds to the lac operator to inhibit transcription in E. coli. This inhibition can be relieved by adding lactose or isopropyl-β-D-thiogalactopyranoside (IPTG). lac repressor encoded by lacI
   4324..4354    -  promoter       lac promoter: promoter for the E. coli lac operon
   4369..4390    -  protein_bind   CAP binding site: CAP binding activates transcription in the presence of cAMP. E. coli catabolite activator protein
   4403..4495    -  CDS            lacI (fragment): lac repressor; lacI; The lac repressor binds to the lac operator to inhibit transcription in E. coli. This inhibition can be relieved by adding lactose or isopropyl-β-D-thiogalactopyranoside (IPTG).
   4678..5266    -  rep_origin     ori: high-copy-number ColE1/pMB1/pBR322/pUC origin of replication
   5437..6297    -  CDS            AmpR: β-lactamase; bla; confers resistance to ampicillin, carbenicillin, and related antibiotics
   6298..6402    -  promoter       AmpR promoter: bla
>Addgene plasmid #44715 | pJDS74-GG-NNN | depositor full sequence | sequence record 61240 | pJDS74-GG-NNN sequence 6433 bps
GACGGATCGGGAGATCTCCCGATCCCCTATGGTCGACTCTCAGTACAATCTGCTCTGATGCCGCATAGTT
AAGCCAGTATCTGCTCCCTGCTTGTGTGTTGGAGGTCGCTGAGTAGTGCGCGAGCAAAATTTAAGCTACA
ACAAGGCAAGGCTTGACCGACAATTGCATGAAGAATCTGCTTAGGGTTAGGCGTTTTGCGCTGCTTCGCG
ATGTACGGGCCAGATATACGCGTTGACATTGATTATTGACTAGTTATTAATAGTAATCAATTACGGGGTC
ATTAGTTCATAGCCCATATATGGAGTTCCGCGTTACATAACTTACGGTAAATGGCCCGCCTGGCTGACCG
CCCAACGACCCCCGCCCATTGACGTCAATAATGACGTATGTTCCCATAGTAACGCCAATAGGGACTTTCC
ATTGACGTCAATGGGTGGACTATTTACGGTAAACTGCCCACTTGGCAGTACATCAAGTGTATCATATGCC
AAGTACGCCCCCTATTGACGTCAATGACGGTAAATGGCCCGCCTGGCATTATGCCCAGTACATGACCTTA
TGGGACTTTCCTACTTGGCAGTACATCTACGTATTAGTCATCGCTATTACCATGGTGATGCGGTTTTGGC
AGTACATCAATGGGCGTGGATAGCGGTTTGACTCACGGGGATTTCCAAGTCTCCACCCCATTGACGTCAA
TGGGAGTTTGTTTTGGCACCAAAATCAACGGGACTTTCCAAAATGTCGTAACAACTCCGCCCCATTGACG
CAAATGGGCGGTAGGCGTGTACGGTGGGAGGTCTATATAAGCAGAGCTCTCTGGCTAACTAGAGAACCCA
CTGCTTACTGGCTTATCGAAATTAATACGACTCACTATAGGGAGACCCAAGCTGGCTAGCACCATGGACT
ACAAAGACCATGACGGTGATTATAAAGATCATGACATCGATTACAAGGATGACGATGACAAGATGGCCCC
CAAGAAGAAGAGGAAGGTGGGCATTCACCGCGGGGTACCTATGGTGGACTTGAGGACACTCGGTTATTCG
CAACAGCAACAGGAGAAAATCAAGCCTAAGGTCAGGAGCACCGTCGCGCAACACCACGAGGCGCTTGTGG
GGCATGGCTTCACTCATGCGCATATTGTCGCGCTTTCACAGCACCCTGCGGCGCTTGGGACGGTGGCTGT
CAAATACCAAGATATGATTGCGGCCCTGCCCGAAGCCACGCACGAGGCAATTGTAGGGGTCGGTAAACAG
TGGTCGGGAGCGCGAGCACTTGAGGCGCTGCTGACTGTGGCGGGTGAGCTTAGGGGGCCTCCGCTCCAGC
TCGACACCGGGCAGCTGCTGAAGATCGCGAAGAGAGGGGGAGTAACAGCGGTAGAGGCAGTGCACGCCTG
GCGCAATGCGCTCACCGGGGCCCCCTTGCCCCTGGAGACGATTAATCACCGGTCGTCTCCCTATCGCTAA
TAATAACGGAGGACGGCCAGCCTTGGAGTCCATCGTAGCCCAATTGTCCAGGCCCGATCCCGCGTTGGCT
GCGTTAACGAATGACCATCTGGTGGCGTTGGCATGTCTTGGTGGACGACCCGCGCTCGATGCAGTCAAAA
AGGGTCTGCCTCATGCTCCCGCATTGATCAAAAGAACCAACCGGCGGATTCCCGAGAGAACTTCCCATCG
AGTCGCGGGATCCCAACTAGTCAAAAGTGAACTGGAGGAGAAGAAATCTGAACTTCGTCATAAATTGAAA
TATGTGCCTCATGAATATATTGAATTAATTGAAATTGCCAGAAATTCCACTCAGGATAGAATTCTTGAAA
TGAAGGTAATGGAATTTTTTATGAAAGTTTATGGATATAGAGGTAAACATTTGGGTGGATCAAGGAAACC
GGACGGAGCAATTTATACTGTCGGATCTCCTATTGATTACGGTGTGATCGTGGATACTAAAGCTTATAGC
GGAGGTTATAATCTGCCAATTGGCCAAGCAGATGAAATGCAACGATATGTCGAAGAAAATCAAACACGAA
ACAAACATATCAACCCTAATGAATGGTGGAAAGTCTATCCATCTTCTGTAACGGAATTTAAGTTTTTATT
TGTGAGTGGTCACTTTAAAGGAAACTACAAAGCTCAGCTTACACGATTAAATCATATCACTAATTGTAAT
GGAGCTGTTCTTAGTGTAGAAGAGCTTTTAATTGGTGGAGAAATGATTAAAGCCGGCACATTAACCTTAG
AGGAAGTCAGACGGAAATTTAATAACGGCGAGATAAACTTTTAAGGGCCCTTCGAAGGTAAGCCTATCCC
TAACCCTCTCCTCGGTCTCGATTCTACGCGTACCGGTCATCATCACCATCACCATTGAGTTTAAACCCGC
TGATCAGCCTCGACTGTGCCTTCTAGTTGCCAGCCATCTGTTGTTTGCCCCTCCCCCGTGCCTTCCTTGA
CCCTGGAAGGTGCCACTCCCACTGTCCTTTCCTAATAAAATGAGGAAATTGCATCGCATTGTCTGAGTAG
GTGTCATTCTATTCTGGGGGGTGGGGTGGGGCAGGACAGCAAGGGGGAGGATTGGGAAGACAATAGCAGG
CATGCTGGGGATGCGGTGGGCTCTATGGCTTCTGAGGCGGAAAGAACCAGCTGGGGCTCTAGGGGGTATC
CCC
[124 nt withheld, positions 2664-2787]
C
[32 nt withheld, positions 2789-2820]
CA
[57 nt withheld, positions 2823-2879]
A
[49 nt withheld, positions 2881-2929]
CCTTTGACGTTGGAGTCCACGTTCTTT
[37 nt withheld, positions 2957-2993]
ACCCTATCTCGGTCTATTCTTTTGATTTATAAGGGATTTTGGGGATTTCGGCCTATTGGTTAAAAAATGA
GCTGATTTAACAAAAATTTAACGCGAATTAATTCTGTGGAATGTGTGTCAGTTAGGGTGTGGAAAGTCCC
CAGGCTCCCCAGGCAGGCAGAAGTATGCAAAGCATGCATCTCAATTAGTCAGCAACCAGGTGTGGAAAGT
CCCCAGGCTCCCCAGCAGGCAGAAGTATGCAAAGCATGCATCTCAATTAGTCAGCAACCATAGTCCCGCC
CCTAACTCCGCCCATCCCGCCCCTAACTCCGCCCAGTTCCGCCCATTCTCCGCCCCATGGCTGACTAATT
TTTTTTATTTATGCAGAGGCCGAGGCCGCCTCTGCCTCTGAGCTATTCCAGAAGTAGTGAGGAGGCTTTT
TTGGAGGCCTAGGCTTTTGCAAAAAGCTCCCGGGAGCTTGTATATCCATTTTCGGATCTGATCAGCACGT
GTTGACAATTAATCATCGGCATAGTATATCGGCATAGTATAATACGACAAGGTGAGGAACTAAACCATGG
CCAAGCCTTTGTCTCAAGAAGAATCCACCCTCATTGAAAGAGCAACGGCTACAATCAACAGCATCCCCAT
CTCTGAAGACTACAGCGTCGCCAGCGCAGCTCTCTCTAGCGACGGCCGCATCTTCACTGGTGTCAATGTA
TATCATTTTACTGGGGGACCTTGTGCAGAACTCGTGGTGCTGGGCACTGCTGCTGCTGCGGCAGCTGGCA
ACCTGACTTGTATCGTCGCGATCGGAAATGAGAACAGGGGCATCTTGAGCCCCTGCGGACGGTGTCGACA
GGTGCTTCTCGATCTGCATCCTGGGATCAAAGCGATAGTGAAGGACAGTGATGGACAGCCGACGGCAGTT
GGGATTCGTGAATTGCTGCCCTCTGGTTATGTGTGGGAGGGCTAAGCACTTCGTGGCCGAGGAGCAGGAC
TGACACGTGCTACGAGATTTCGATTCCACCGCCGCCTTCTATGAAAGGTTGGGCTTCGGAATCGTTTTCC
GGGACGCCGGCTGGATGATCCTCCAGCGCGGGGATCTCATGCTGGAGTTCTTCGCCCACCCCAACTTGTT
TATTGCAGCTTATAATGGTTACAAATAAAGCAATAGCATCACAAATTTCACAAATAAAGCATTTTTTTCA
CTGCATTCTAGTTGTGGTTTGTCCAAACTCATCAATGTATCTTATCATGTCTGTATACCGTCGACCTCTA
GCTAGAGCTTGGCGTAATCATGGTCATAGCTGTTTCCTGTGTGAAATTGTTATCCGCTCACAATTCCACA
CAACATACGAGCCGGAAGCATAAAGTGTAAAGCCTGGGGTGCCTAATGAGTGAGCTAACTCACATTAATT
GCGTTGCGCTCACTGCCCGCTTTCCAGTCGGGAAACCTGTCGTGCCAGCTGCATTAATGAATCGGCCAAC
GCGCGGGGAGAGGCGGTTTGCGTATTGGGCGCTCTTCCGCTTCCTCGCTCACTGACTCGCTGCGCTCGGT
CGTTCGGCTGCGGCGAGCGGTATCAGCTCACTCAAAGGCGGTAATACGGTTATCCACAGAATCAGGGGAT
AACGCAGGAAAGAACATGTGAGCAAAAGGCCAGCAAAAGGCCAGGAACCGTAAAAAGGCCGCGTTGCTGG
CGTTTTTCCATAGGCTCCGCCCCCCTGACGAGCATCACAAAAATCGACGCTCAAGTCAGAGGTGGCGAAA
CCCGACAGGACTATAAAGATACCAGGCGTTTCCCCCTGGAAGCTCCCTCGTGCGCTCTCCTGTTCCGACC
CTGCCGCTTACCGGATACCTGTCCGCCTTTCTCCCTTCGGGAAGCGTGGCGCTTTCTCAATGCTCACGCT
GTAGGTATCTCAGTTCGGTGTAGGTCGTTCGCTCCAAGCTGGGCTGTGTGCACGAACCCCCCGTTCAGCC
CGACCGCTGCGCCTTATCCGGTAACTATCGTCTTGAGTCCAACCCGGTAAGACACGACTTATCGCCACTG
GCAGCAGCCACTGGTAACAGGATTAGCAGAGCGAGGTATGTAGGCGGTGCTACAGAGTTCTTGAAGTGGT
GGCCTAACTACGGCTACACTAGAAGGACAGTATTTGGTATCTGCGCTCTGCTGAAGCCAGTTACCTTCGG
AAAAAGAGTTGGTAGCTCTTGATCCGGCAAACAAACCACCGCTGGTAGCGGTGGTTTTTTTGTTTGCAAG
CAGCAGATTACGCGCAGAAAAAAAGGATCTCAAGAAGATCCTTTGATCTTTTCTACGGGGTCTGACGCTC
AGTGGAACGAAAACTCACGTTAAGGGATTTTGGTCATGAGATTATCAAAAAGGATCTTCACCTAGATCCT
TTTAAATTAAAAATGAAGTTTTAAATCAATCTAAAGTATATATGAGTAAACTTGGTCTGACAGTTACCAA
TGCTTAATCAGTGAGGCACCTATCTCAGCGATCTGTCTATTTCGTTCATCCATAGTTGCCTGACTCCCCG
TCGTGTAGATAACTACGATACGGGAGGGCTTACCATCTGGCCCCAGTGCTGCAATGATACCGCGAGACCC
ACGCTCACCGGCTCCAGATTTATCAGCAATAAACCAGCCAGCCGGAAGGGCCGAGCGCAGAAGTGGTCCT
GCAACTTTATCCGCCTCCATCCAGTCTATTAATTGTTGCCGGGAAGCTAGAGTAAGTAGTTCGCCAGTTA
ATAGTTTGCGCAACGTTGTTGCCATTGCTACAGGCATCGTGGTGTCACGCTCGTCGTTTGGTATGGCTTC
ATTCAGCTCCGGTTCCCAACGATCAAGGCGAGTTACATGATCCCCCATGTTGTGCAAAAAAGCGGTTAGC
TCCTTCGGTCCTCCGATCGTTGTCAGAAGTAAGTTGGCCGCAGTGTTATCACTCATGGTTATGGCAGCAC
TGCATAATTCTCTTACTGTCATGCCATCCGTAAGATGCTTTTCTGTGACTGGTGAGTACTCAACCAAGTC
ATTCTGAGAATAGTGTATGCGGCGACCGAGTTGCTCTTGCCCGGCGTCAATACGGGATAATACCGCGCCA
CATAGCAGAACTTTAAAAGTGCTCATCATTGGAAAACGTTCTTCGGGGCGAAAACTCTCAAGGATCTTAC
CGCTGTTGAGATCCAGTTCGATGTAACCCACTCGTGCACCCAACTGATCTTCAGCATCTTTTACTTTCAC
CAGCGTTTCTGGGTGAGCAAAAACAGGAAGGCAAAATGCCGCAAAAAAGGGAATAAGGGCGACACGGAAA
TGTTGAATACTCATACTCTTCCTTTTTCAATATTATTGAAGCATTTATCAGGGTTATTGTCTCATGAGCG
GATACATATTTGAATGTATTTAGAAAAATAAACAAATAGGGGTTCCGCGCACATTTCCCCGAAAAGTGCC
ACCTGACGTC
