>Addgene plasmid #44715 | pJDS74-GG-NNN | addgene partial sequence | sequence record 62530 | BGH-rev 5'-TAGAAGGCACAGTCGAGG-3'
GTGATGGTGATGATGACCGGTACGCGTAGAATCGAGACCGAGGAGAGGGTTAGGGATAGGCTTACCTTCG
AAGGGCCCTTAAAAGTTTATCTCGCCGTTATTAAATTTCCGTCTGACTTCCTCTAAGGTTAATGTGCCGG
CTTTAATCATTTCTCCACCAATTAAAAGCTCTTCTACACTAAGAACAGCTCCATTACAATTAGTGATATG
ATTTAATCGTGTAAGCTGAGCTTTGTAGTTTCCTTTAAAGTGACCACTCACAAATAAAAACTTAAATTCC
GTTACAGAAGATGGATAGACTTTCCACCATTCATTAGGGTTGATATGTTTGTTTCGTGTTTGATTTTCTT
CGACATATCGTTGCATTTCATCTGCTTGGCCAATTGGCAGATTATAACCTCCGCTATAAGCTTTAGTATC
CACGATCACACCGTAATCAATAGGAGATCCGACAGTATAAATTGCTCCGTCCGGTTTCCTTGATCCACCC
AAATGTTTACCTCTATATCCATAAACTTTCATAAAAAATTCCATTACCTTCATTTCAAGAATTCTATCCT
GAGTGGAATTTCTGGCAATTTCAATTAATTCAATATATTCATGAGGCACATATTTCAATTTATGACGAAG
TTCAGATTTCTTCTCCTCCAGTTCACTTTTGACTAGTTGGGATCCCGCGACTCGATGGGAAGTTCTCTCG
GGAATCCGCCGGTTGGTTCTTTTGATCAATGCGGGAGCATGAGGCAGACCCTTTTTGACTGCATCGAGCG
CGGGTCGTCCACCAAGACATGCCAACGCCACCAGATGGTCATTCGTTAACGCAGCCAACGCGGGATCGGG
CCTGGACAATTGGGCT
