>Addgene plasmid #44715 | pJDS74-GG-NNN | addgene partial sequence | sequence record 63228 | CMV-F 5'-CGCAAATGGGCGGTAGGCGTG-3'
AGCTCTCTGGCTAACTAGAGAACCCACTGCTTACTGGCTTATCGAAATTAATACGACTCACTATAGGGAG
ACCCAAGCTGGCTAGCACCATGGACTACAAAGACCATGACGGTGATTATAAAGATCATGACATCGATTAC
AAGGATGACGATGACAAGATGGCCCCCAAGAAGAAGAGGAAGGTGGGCATTCACCGCGGGGTACCTATGG
TGGACTTGAGGACACTCGGTTATTCGCAACAGCAACAGGAGAAAATCAAGCCTAAGGTCAGGAGCACCGT
CGCGCAACACCACGAGGCGCTTGTGGGGCATGGCTTCACTCATGCGCATATTGTCGCGCTTTCACAGCAC
CCTGCGGCGCTTGGGACGGTGGCTGTCAAATACCAAGATATGATTGCGGCCCTGCCCGAAGCCACGCACG
AGGCAATTGTAGGGGTCGGTAAACAGTGGTCGGGAGCGCGAGCACTTGAGGCGCTGCTGACTGTGGCGGG
TGAGCTTAGGGGGCCTCCGCTCCAGCTCGACACCGGGCAGCTGCTGAAGATCGCGAAGAGAGGGGGAGTA
ACAGCGGTAGAGGCAGTGCACGCCTGGCGCAATGCGCTCACCGGGGCCCCCTTGCCCCTGGAGACGATTA
ATCACCGGTCGTCTCCCTATCGCTAATAATAACGGAGGACGGCCAGCCTTGGAGTCCATCGTAGCCCAAT
TGTCCAGGCCCGATCCCGCGTTGGCTGCGTTAACGAATGACCATCTGGTGGCGTTGGCATGTCTTGGTGG
ACGACCCGCGCTCGATGCAGTCAAAAAGGGTCTGCCTCATG
